Addgene plasmid #153997: pCRL1
Purpose: (Empty Backbone) sgRNA in vitro transcription plasmid.
Depositing lab: Shengdar Tsai. Depositing organization: St. Jude Children's Research Hospital. Publication: Defining CRISPR-Cas9 genome-wide nuclease activities with CIRCLE-seq. Lazzarotto CR, Nguyen NT, Tang X, Malagon-Lopez J, Guo JA, Aryee MJ, Joung JK, Tsai SQ. Nat Protoc. 2018 Nov;13(11):2615-2642. doi: 10.1038/s41596-018-0055-0. PubMed 30341435.
Backbone
  Vector backbone: pDR274
  Backbone size (bp): 2147
  Modifications to backbone: Added a construct to express sgRNA under a T7 promoter.
  Vector type: CRISPR ; sgRNA under a T7 promoter for in vitro transcription.
  Promoter: T7
Growth in bacteria
  Bacterial resistance: Kanamycin, 50 μg/mL
  Growth temperature: 37°C
  Growth strain: DH5alpha
  Copy number: Unknown
Gene/Insert
  Cloning method: Restriction Enzyme
Terms and licenses: Academic/Nonprofit Terms; Industry Terms: Not Available to Industry
How to cite: pCRL1 was a gift from Shengdar Tsai (Addgene plasmid # 153997 ; http://n2t.net/addgene:153997 ; RRID:Addgene_153997)
