[The description below was written by a language model from this plasmid's Addgene catalogue record and pLannotate feature annotations shown in this document.]
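Description:
pCRL1 is a small (about 2.15 kb) bacterial plasmid derived from pDR274 that serves as an empty backbone for producing single guide RNAs by in vitro transcription. It is propagated in E. coli through a high-copy ColE1/pUC-type origin of replication and selected with kanamycin. Resistance comes from an aminoglycoside phosphotransferase (KanR) gene which, according to the annotation, is driven by the cat promoter. The catalogue lists the copy number as unknown, although the annotated origin is of the high-copy class. Several transcription terminators (tonB, T7Te and a T3Te fragment) flank the functional modules and probably insulate them from read-through. A very short lacZα fragment is also annotated, apparently a remnant with no stated function.

The functional cassette consists of a bacteriophage T7 promoter (annotated as a fragment) placed a short distance upstream of the Streptococcus pyogenes Cas9 guide RNA scaffold. The roughly 30 nt gap between the two is where a target-specific spacer would be introduced. The record gives the cloning method as restriction enzyme based, but it does not name the sites used, and no spacer or insert is included because this is an empty vector. Once a spacer has been cloned in, T7 RNA polymerase can transcribe a complete sgRNA from the template in a cell-free reaction.

The plasmid has no eukaryotic promoter or Cas9 coding sequence, so it is a template for making guide RNA rather than a vector for expression in cells. The associated publication describes CIRCLE-seq, an in vitro method for defining the genome-wide nuclease activity of CRISPR-Cas9. This suggests that the transcribed sgRNAs are meant to be combined with Cas9 protein for in vitro cleavage and off-target profiling.
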