Features (pLannotate 1.2.2; 9 found; start..end, strand, type, name):
     58..89      -  terminator     tonB terminator: bidirectional E. coli tonB-P14 transcription terminator
    282..299     +  promoter       T7 promoter (fragment): promoter for bacteriophage T7 RNA polymerase
    329..404     +  misc_RNA       gRNA scaffold: guide RNA scaffold for the Streptococcus pyogenes CRISPR/Cas9 system
    586..603     +  CDS            lacZα (fragment): LacZα fragment of β-galactosidase; lacZ fragment
    602..621     +  terminator     T3Te terminator (fragment): phage T3 early transcription terminator
    643..1230    +  rep_origin     ori: high-copy-number ColE1/pMB1/pBR322/pUC origin of replication
   1242..1269    -  terminator     T7Te terminator: phage T7 early transcription terminator
   1293..2108    -  CDS            KanR: aminoglycoside phosphotransferase; aph(3')-Ia; confers resistance to kanamycin in bacteria or G418 (Geneticin®) in eukaryotes
   2109..57      -  promoter       cat promoter (across the origin): promoter of the E. coli cat gene encoding chloramphenicol acetyltransferase
>Addgene plasmid #153997 | pCRL1 | addgene full sequence | sequence record 304516 | Addgene NGS Result
CCCGGTAGTGATCTTATTTCATTATGGTGAAAGTTGGAACCTCTTACGTGCCGATCAAGTCAAAAGCCTC
CGGTCGGAGGCTTTTGACTTTCTGCTATGGAGGTCAGGTATGATTTAAATGGTCAGTATTGAGCCTCAGG
AAACAGCTATGACATCAAGCTGACTAGATAATCTAGCTGATCGTGGACCGATCATACGTATAATGCCGTA
AGATCACGGGTCGCAGCACAGCTCGCGGTCCAGTAGTGATCGACACTGCTCGATCCGCTCGCACCGCTAG
CTAATACGACTCACTATAGAGAGACCTGCGACAGAGACCGTGGTCTCAGTTTTAGAGCTAGAAATAGCAA
GTTAAAATAAGGCTAGTCCGTTATCAACTTGAAAAAGTGGCACCGAGTCGGTGCTTTTAAAAAGCTTGGA
TCGACGAGAGCAGCGCGACTGGATCTGTCGCCCGTCTCAAACGCAACCCTCCGGCGGTCGCATATCATTC
AGGACGAGCCTCAGACTCCAGCGTAACTGGACTGCAATCAACTCACTGGCTCACCTTCCGGTCCACGATC
AGCTAGAATCAAGCTGACTAGATAAACTGGCCGTCGTTTTACACGGGTGGGCCTTTCTTCGGTAGAAAAT
CAAAGGATCTTCTTGAGATCCTTTTTTTCTGCGCGTAATCTGCTGCTTGCAAACAAAAAAACCACCGCTA
CCAGCGGTGGTTTGTTTGCCGGATCAAGAGCTACCAACTCTTTTTCCGAGGTAACTGGCTTCAGCAGAGC
GCAGATACCAAATACTGTTCTTCTAGTGTAGCCGTAGTTAGGCCACCACTTCAAGAACTCTGTAGCACCG
CCTACATACCTCGCTCTGCTAATCCTGTTACCAGTGGCTGCTGCCAGTGGCGATAAGTCGTGTCTTACCG
GGTTGGACTCAAGACGATAGTTACCGGATAAGGCGCAGCGGTCGGGCTGAACGGGGGGTTCGTGCACACA
GCCCAGCTTGGAGCGAACGACCTACACCGAACTGAGATACCTACAGCGTGAGCTATGAGAAAGCGCCACG
CTTCCCGAAGGGAGAAAGGCGGACAGGTATCCGGTAAGCGGCAGGGTCGGAACAGGAGAGCGCACGAGGG
AGCTTCCAGGGGGAAACGCCTGGTATCTTTATAGTCCTGTCGGGTTTCGCCACCTCTGACTTGAGCATCG
ATTTTTGTGATGCTCGTCAGGGGGGCGGAGCCTATGGAAAAACGCCAGCAACGCAGAAAGGCCCACCCGA
AGGTGAGCCAGGTGATTACATTTAGGTCCTCATTAGAAAAACTCATCGAGCATCAAGTGAAACTGCAATT
TATTCATATCAGGATTATCAATACCATATTTTTGAAAAAGCCGTTTCTGTAATGAAGGAGAAAACTCACC
GAGGCAGTTCCATAGGATGGCAAGATCCTGGTATCGGTCTGCGATTCCGACTCGTCCAACATCAATACAA
CCTATTAATTTCCCCTCGTCAAAAATAAGGTTATCAAGTGAGAAATCACCATGAGTGACGACTGAATCCG
GTGAGAATGGCAAGAGTTTATGCATTTCTTTCCAGACTTGTTCAACAGGCCAGCCATTACGCTCGTCATC
AAAATCACTCGCACCAACCAAACCGTTATTCATTCGTGATTGCGCCTGAGCGAGACGAAATACGCGATCG
CCGTTAAAAGGACAATTACAAACAGGAATCGAATGCAACCGGCGCAGGAACACTGCCAGCGCATCAACAA
TATTTTCACCTGAATCAGGATATTCTTCTAATACCTGGAATGCTGTTTTCCCTGGGATCGCAGTGGTGAG
TAACCATGCATCATCAGGAGTACGGATAAAATGCTTGATGGTCGGAAGAGGCATAAATTCCGTCAGCCAG
TTTAGCCTGACCATCTCATCTGTAACATCATTGGCAACGCTACCTTTGCCATGTTTCAGAAACAACTCTG
GCGCATCGGGCTTCCCATACAATCGATAGATTGTCGCACCTGATTGCCCGACATTATCGCGAGCCCATTT
ATACCCATATAAATCAGCATCCATGTTGGAATTTAATCGCGGCTTCAAGCAAGACGTTTCCCGTTGAATA
TGGCTCATTTTAGCTTCCTTAGCTCCTGAAAATCTCGATAACTCAAAAAATACG
